Addgene plasmid #197453: pDEST-Myc-FBW7 Delta D-Domain
Purpose: The plasmid expresses D-domain deleted version of Myc-tagged FBW7 human isoform 1. Used for mammalian overexpression and detection by western blotting.
Depositing lab: Omar Khan. Publication: Proteasomal degradation of the tumour suppressor FBW7 requires branched ubiquitylation by TRIP12. Khan OM, Almagro J, Nelson JK, Horswell S, Encheva V, Keyan KS, Clurman BE, Snijders AP, Behrens A. Nat Commun. 2021 Apr 6;12(1):2043. doi: 10.1038/s41467-021-22319-5. PubMed 33824312.
Backbone
  Vector backbone: pDEST-Myc
  Vector type: Mammalian Expression
  Selectable markers: not known.
Growth in bacteria
  Bacterial resistance: Ampicillin, 100 μg/mL
  Growth temperature: 37°C
  Growth strain: DH5alpha
  Copy number: High Copy
Gene/Insert
  Gene/Insert name: FBW7 (alt name: hCDC4, FBW7 isoform 1)
  Species: H. sapiens (human)
  Insert size (bp): 2000
  Mutation: FBW& dimerization domain deleted.
  GenBank ID: NM_001349798.2
  Entrez Gene: FBXW7 (a.k.a. AGO, CDC4, DEDHIL, FBW6, FBW7, FBX30, FBXO30, FBXW6, SEL-10, SEL10, hAgo, hCdc4)
  Promoter: CMV
  Tag / fusion protein: Myc (N terminal on backbone)
  Cloning method: Gateway Cloning
  Sequencing primers: 5′ CMV Forward
Resource information
  A portion of this plasmid was derived from a plasmid made by: The insert is PCR amplified from plasmid containing FBW7 dimerization deleted mutant which was from Welcker M et al Genes & Dev 2013.
Terms and licenses: Academic/Nonprofit Terms; Industry Terms: Not Available to Industry
Depositor comments: Gateway adapters were added to FBW7 dimerization deleted mutant and were cloned in to pDEST-N-myc. The insert is verified by western blotting.
How to cite: pDEST-Myc-FBW7 Delta D-Domain was a gift from Omar Khan (Addgene plasmid # 197453 ; http://n2t.net/addgene:197453 ; RRID:Addgene_197453)
