[The description below was written by a language model from this plasmid's Addgene catalogue record and pLannotate feature annotations shown in this document.]
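Description:
pDEST-Myc-FBW7 Delta D-Domain is a 7.6 kb mammalian expression plasmid built on the Gateway destination vector pDEST-Myc, carrying human FBXW7 (FBW7/hCDC4) isoform 1 with its dimerization domain (D-domain) deleted. It is propagated in E. coli as a high-copy plasmid through a ColE1/pUC-type origin and selected with ampicillin via the bla gene. An f1 origin is also present. The catalogue lists the mammalian selectable marker as not known, but the feature table annotates an SV40 promoter driving a neomycin/kanamycin phosphotransferase gene followed by an SV40 polyadenylation signal. This suggests that G418 selection in mammalian cells may be possible, although the record does not confirm it.

Expression is driven by the CMV immediate-early enhancer and promoter and terminated by the bovine growth hormone polyadenylation signal. A backbone-encoded Myc epitope lies upstream of the insert; it is picked up in the annotation only as a short match to a multimeric Myc tag. It is followed by attB1, the FBXW7 coding sequence of about 2.1 kb, and attB2, giving an N-terminally Myc-tagged protein. The attB sites are the scars of Gateway recombination. According to the depositor, Gateway adapters were added by PCR to a previously described dimerization-deficient FBW7 mutant, which was then recombined into the destination vector. T7 and SP6 promoters flank the cassette. Several small annotated fragments (HIV-1 LTR, ble, lacI, bom) are probably backbone remnants or chance matches rather than functional parts.

The plasmid is intended for overexpression of the FBW7 mutant in mammalian cells and its detection by western blotting with the Myc tag. It comes from work on ubiquitin-dependent proteasomal degradation of this tumour suppressor.
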