Features (pLannotate 1.2.2; 24 found; start..end, strand, type, name):
     28..80      -  misc_feature   bom (fragment): basis of mobility region from pBR322
    235..614     +  enhancer       CMV enhancer: human cytomegalovirus immediate early enhancer
    615..818     +  promoter       CMV promoter: human cytomegalovirus (CMV) immediate early promoter
    814..847     +  LTR            5' LTR (truncated) (fragment): truncated 5' long terminal repeat (LTR) from HIV-1
    863..881     +  promoter       T7 promoter: promoter for bacteriophage T7 RNA polymerase
    903..928     +  CDS            13xMyc (fragment): 13 tandem Myc epitope tags
    942..966     +  protein_bind   attB1: mutant version of attB; recombination site for the Gateway® BP reaction BP Clonase™
    969..3071    +  CDS            FBXW7: FBXW7_HUMAN - Also known as FBW7 From Homo sapiens (Human).
   3076..3100    -  protein_bind   attB2: mutant version of attB; recombination site for the Gateway® BP reaction BP Clonase™
   3137..3155    -  promoter       SP6 promoter: promoter for bacteriophage SP6 RNA polymerase
   3181..3405    +  polyA_signal   bGH poly(A) signal: bovine growth hormone polyadenylation signal
   3409..3430    +  promoter       SV40 promoter (fragment): SV40 enhancer and early promoter
   3451..3879    +  rep_origin     f1 ori (sequence partly withheld): f1 bacteriophage origin of replication; arrow indicates direction of (+) strand synthesis
   3893..4222    +  promoter       SV40 promoter: SV40 enhancer and early promoter
   4289..5080    +  CDS            neo: KKA2_KLEPN - Also known as kan, nptII. Experimental evidence at protein level: Swiss-Prot protein existence level 1. Resistance to kanamycin, neomycin, paromomycin, ribostamycin, butirosin and gentamicin B. From Klebsiella pneumoniae.
   5104..5262    +  CDS            ble (fragment): BLE_KLEPN - Experimental evidence at protein level: Swiss-Prot protein existence level 1. Binding protein with a strong affinity to the bleomycin family of antibiotics. Binds to CL990; an antimitotic-antibiotic compound. From Klebsiella pneumoniae.
   5257..5378    +  polyA_signal   SV40 poly(A) signal: SV40 polyadenylation signal
   5451..5467    -  protein_bind   lac operator: The lac repressor binds to the lac operator to inhibit transcription in E. coli. This inhibition can be relieved by adding lactose or isopropyl-β-D-thiogalactopyranoside (IPTG). lac repressor encoded by lacI
   5475..5505    -  promoter       lac promoter: promoter for the E. coli lac operon
   5520..5541    -  protein_bind   CAP binding site: CAP binding activates transcription in the presence of cAMP. E. coli catabolite activator protein
   5554..5646    -  CDS            lacI (fragment): lac repressor; lacI; The lac repressor binds to the lac operator to inhibit transcription in E. coli. This inhibition can be relieved by adding lactose or isopropyl-β-D-thiogalactopyranoside (IPTG).
   5829..6417    -  rep_origin     ori: high-copy-number ColE1/pMB1/pBR322/pUC origin of replication
   6588..7448    -  CDS            AmpR: β-lactamase; bla; confers resistance to ampicillin, carbenicillin, and related antibiotics
   7449..7553    -  promoter       AmpR promoter: bla
>Addgene plasmid #197453 | pDEST-Myc-FBW7 Delta D-Domain | addgene full sequence | sequence record 394913 | Addgene NGS Result
GACGGATCGGGAGATCTCCCGATCCCCTATGGTGCACTCTCAGTACAATCTGCTCTGATGCCGCATAGTT
AAGCCAGTATCTGCTCCCTGCTTGTGTGTTGGAGGTCGCTGAGTAGTGCGCGAGCAAAATTTAAGCTACA
ACAAGGCAAGGCTTGACCGACAATTGCATGAAGAATCTGCTTAGGGTTAGGCGTTTTGCGCTGCTTCGCG
ATGTACGGGCCAGATATACGCGTTGACATTGATTATTGACTAGTTATTAATAGTAATCAATTACGGGGTC
ATTAGTTCATAGCCCATATATGGAGTTCCGCGTTACATAACTTACGGTAAATGGCCCGCCTGGCTGACCG
CCCAACGACCCCCGCCCATTGACGTCAATAATGACGTATGTTCCCATAGTAACGCCAATAGGGACTTTCC
ATTGACGTCAATGGGTGGAGTATTTACGGTAAACTGCCCACTTGGCAGTACATCAAGTGTATCATATGCC
AAGTACGCCCCCTATTGACGTCAATGACGGTAAATGGCCCGCCTGGCATTATGCCCAGTACATGACCTTA
TGGGACTTTCCTACTTGGCAGTACATCTACGTATTAGTCATCGCTATTACCATGGTGATGCGGTTTTGGC
AGTACATCAATGGGCGTGGATAGCGGTTTGACTCACGGGGATTTCCAAGTCTCCACCCCATTGACGTCAA
TGGGAGTTTGTTTTGGCACCAAAATCAACGGGACTTTCCAAAATGTCGTAACAACTCCGCCCCATTGACG
CAAATGGGCGGTAGGCGTGTACGGTGGGAGGTCTATATAAGCAGAGCTCTCTGGCTAACTAGAGAACCCA
CTGCTTACTGGCTTATCGAAATTAATACGACTCACTATAGGGAGACCCAAGCTTCCACCATGGAACAAAA
GCTGATTTCTGAAGAAGACTTGGGAATTATCACAAGTTTGTACAAAAAAGCAGGCTTTAATCAGGAACTG
CTCTCTGTGGGCAGCAAAAGACGACGAACTGGAGGCTCTCTGAGAGGTAACCCTTCCTCAAGCCAGGTAG
ATGAAGAACAGATGAATCGTGTGGTAGAGGAGGAACAGCAACAGCAACTCAGACAACAAGAGGAGGAGCA
CACTGCAAGGAATGGTGAAGTTGTTGGAGTAGAACCTAGACCTGGAGGCCAAAATGATTCCCAGCAAGGA
CAGTTGGAAGAAAACAATAATAGATTTATTTCGGTAGATGAGGACTCCTCAGGAAACCAAGAAGAACAAG
AGGAAGATGAAGAACATGCTGGTGAACAAGATGAGGAGGATGAGGAGGAGGAGGAGATGGACCAGGAGAG
TGACGATTTTGATCAGTCTGATGATAGTAGCAGAGAAGATGAACATACACATACTAACAGTGTCACGAAC
TCCAGTAGTATTGTGGACCTGCCCGTTCACCAACTCTCCTCCCCATTCTATACAAAAACAACAAAAATGA
AAAGAAAGTTGGACCATGGTTCTGAGGTCCGCTCTTTTTCTTTGGGAAAGAAACCATGCAAAGTCTCAGA
ATATACAAGTACCACTGGGCTTGTACCATGTTCAGCAACACCAACAACTTTTGGGGACCTCAGAGCAGCC
AATGGCCAAGGGCAACAACGACGCCGAATTACATCTGTCCAGCCACCTACAGGCCTCCAGGAATGGCTAA
AAATGGGACCAGAGAAATTGCTTGCTTTAGATGAACTCATTGATAGTTGTGAACCAACACAAGTAAAACA
TATGATGCAAGTGATAGAACCCCAGTTTCAACGAGACTTCATTTCATTGCTCCCTAAAGAGTTGGCACTC
TATGTGCTTTCATTCCTGGAACCCAAAGACCTGCTACAAGCAGCTCAGACATGTCGCTACTGGAGAATTT
TGGCTGAAGACAACCTTCTCTGGAGAGAGAAATGCAAAGAAGAGGGGATTGATGAACCATTGCACATCAA
GAGAAGAAAAGTAATAAAACCAGGTTTCATACACAGTCCATGGAAAAGTGCATACATCAGACAGCACAGA
ATTGATACTAACTGGAGGCGAGGAGAACTCAAATCTCCTAAGGTGCTGAAAGGACATGATGATCATGTGA
TCACATGCTTACAGTTTTGTGGTAACCGAATAGTTAGTGGTTCTGATGACAACACTTTAAAAGTTTGGTC
AGCAGTCACAGGCAAATGTCTGAGAACATTAGTGGGACATACAGGTGGAGTATGGTCATCACAAATGAGA
GACAACATCATCATTAGTGGATCTACAGATCGGACACTCAAAGTGTGGAATGCAGAGACTGGAGAATGTA
TACACACCTTATATGGGCATACTTCCACTGTGCGTTGTATGCATCTTCATGAAAAAAGAGTTGTTAGCGG
TTCTCGAGATGCCACTCTTAGGGTTTGGGATATTGAGACAGGCCAGTGTTTACATGTTTTGATGGGTCAT
GTTGCAGCAGTCCGCTGTGTTCAATATGATGGCAGGAGGGTTGTTAGTGGAGCATATGATTTTATGGTAA
AGGTGTGGGATCCAGAGACTGAAACCTGTCTACACACGTTGCAGGGGCATACTAATAGAGTCTATTCATT
ACAGTTTGATGGTATCCATGTGGTGAGTGGATCTCTTGATACATCAATCCGTGTTTGGGATGTGGAGACA
GGGAATTGCATTCACACGTTAACAGGGCACCAGTCGTTAACAAGTGGAATGGAACTCAAAGACAATATTC
TTGTCTCTGGGAATGCAGATTCTACAGTTAAAATCTGGGATATCAAAACAGGACAGTGTTTACAAACATT
GCAAGGTCCCAACAAGCATCAGAGTGCTGTGACCTGTTTACAGTTCAACAAGAACTTTGTAATTACCAGC
TCAGATGATGGAACTGTAAAACTATGGGACTTGAAAACGGGTGAATTTATTCGAAACCTAGTCACATTGG
AGAGTGGGGGGAGTGGGGGAGTTGTGTGGCGGATCAGAGCCTCAAACACAAAGCTGGTGTGTGCAGTTGG
GAGTCGGAATGGGACTGAAGAAACCAAGCTGCTGGTGCTGGACTTTGATGTGGACATGAAGTGAAACCCA
GCTTTCTTGTACAAAGTGGTGATAATTCACTCGAGCATGCATCTAGAGGGCCCTATTCTATAGTGTCACC
TAAATGCTAGAGCTCGCTGATCAGCCTCGACTGTGCCTTCTAGTTGCCAGCCATCTGTTGTTTGCCCCTC
CCCCGTGCCTTCCTTGACCCTGGAAGGTGCCACTCCCACTGTCCTTTCCTAATAAAATGAGGAAATTGCA
TCGCATTGTCTGAGTAGGTGTCATTCTATTCTGGGGGGTGGGGTGGGGCAGGACAGCAAGGGGGAGGATT
GGGAAGACAATAGCAGGCATGCTGGGGATGCGGTGGGCTCTATGGCTTCTGAGGCGGAAAGAACCAGCTG
GGGCTCTAGGGGGTATCCCC
[124 nt withheld, positions 3451-3574]
C
[91 nt withheld, positions 3576-3666]
A
[49 nt withheld, positions 3668-3716]
CCTTTGACGTTGGAGTCCACGTTCTTT
[37 nt withheld, positions 3744-3780]
ACCCTATCTCGGTCTATTCTTTTGATTTATAAGGGATTTTGCCGATTTCGGCCTATTGGTTAAAAAATGA
GCTGATTTAACAAAAATTTAACGCGAATTAATTCTGTGGAATGTGTGTCAGTTAGGGTGTGGAAAGTCCC
CAGGCTCCCCAGCAGGCAGAAGTATGCAAAGCATGCATCTCAATTAGTCAGCAACCAGGTGTGGAAAGTC
CCCAGGCTCCCCAGCAGGCAGAAGTATGCAAAGCATGCATCTCAATTAGTCAGCAACCATAGTCCCGCCC
CTAACTCCGCCCATCCCGCCCCTAACTCCGCCCAGTTCCGCCCATTCTCCGCCCCATGGCTGACTAATTT
TTTTTATTTATGCAGAGGCCGAGGCCGCCTCTGCCTCTGAGCTATTCCAGAAGTAGTGAGGAGGCTTTTT
TGGAGGCCTAGGCTTTTGCAAAAAGCTCCCGGGAGCTTGTATATCCATTTTCGGATCTGATCAAGAGACA
GGATGAGGATCGTTTCGCATGATTGAACAAGATGGATTGCACGCAGGTTCTCCGGCCGCTTGGGTGGAGA
GGCTATTCGGCTATGACTGGGCACAACAGACAATCGGCTGCTCTGATGCCGCCGTGTTCCGGCTGTCAGC
GCAGGGGCGCCCGGTTCTTTTTGTCAAGACCGACCTGTCCGGTGCCCTGAATGAACTGCAGGACGAGGCA
GCGCGGCTATCGTGGCTGGCCACGACGGGCGTTCCTTGCGCAGCTGTGCTCGACGTTGTCACTGAAGCGG
GAAGGGACTGGCTGCTATTGGGCGAAGTGCCGGGGCAGGATCTCCTGTCATCTCACCTTGCTCCTGCCGA
GAAAGTATCCATCATGGCTGATGCAATGCGGCGGCTGCATACGCTTGATCCGGCTACCTGCCCATTCGAC
CACCAAGCGAAACATCGCATCGAGCGAGCACGTACTCGGATGGAAGCCGGTCTTGTCGATCAGGATGATC
TGGACGAAGAGCATCAGGGGCTCGCGCCAGCCGAACTGTTCGCCAGGCTCAAGGCGCGCATGCCCGACGG
CGAGGATCTCGTCGTGACCCATGGCGATGCCTGCTTGCCGAATATCATGGTGGAAAATGGCCGCTTTTCT
GGATTCATCGACTGTGGCCGGCTGGGTGTGGCGGACCGCTATCAGGACATAGCGTTGGCTACCCGTGATA
TTGCTGAAGAGCTTGGCGGCGAATGGGCTGACCGCTTCCTCGTGCTTTACGGTATCGCCGCTCCCGATTC
GCAGCGCATCGCCTTCTATCGCCTTCTTGACGAGTTCTTCTGAGCGGGACTCTGGGGTTCGAAATGACCG
ACCAAGCGACGCCCAACCTGCCATCACGAGATTTCGATTCCACCGCCGCCTTCTATGAAAGGTTGGGCTT
CGGAATCGTTTTCCGGGACGCCGGCTGGATGATCCTCCAGCGCGGGGATCTCATGCTGGAGTTCTTCGCC
CACCCCAACTTGTTTATTGCAGCTTATAATGGTTACAAATAAAGCAATAGCATCACAAATTTCACAAATA
AAGCATTTTTTTCACTGCATTCTAGTTGTGGTTTGTCCAAACTCATCAATGTATCTTATCATGTCTGTAT
ACCGTCGACCTCTAGCTAGAGCTTGGCGTAATCATGGTCATAGCTGTTTCCTGTGTGAAATTGTTATCCG
CTCACAATTCCACACAACATACGAGCCGGAAGCATAAAGTGTAAAGCCTGGGGTGCCTAATGAGTGAGCT
AACTCACATTAATTGCGTTGCGCTCACTGCCCGCTTTCCAGTCGGGAAACCTGTCGTGCCAGCTGCATTA
ATGAATCGGCCAACGCGCGGGGAGAGGCGGTTTGCGTATTGGGCGCTCTTCCGCTTCCTCGCTCACTGAC
TCGCTGCGCTCGGTCGTTCGGCTGCGGCGAGCGGTATCAGCTCACTCAAAGGCGGTAATACGGTTATCCA
CAGAATCAGGGGATAACGCAGGAAAGAACATGTGAGCAAAAGGCCAGCAAAAGGCCAGGAACCGTAAAAA
GGCCGCGTTGCTGGCGTTTTTCCATAGGCTCCGCCCCCCTGACGAGCATCACAAAAATCGACGCTCAAGT
CAGAGGTGGCGAAACCCGACAGGACTATAAAGATACCAGGCGTTTCCCCCTGGAAGCTCCCTCGTGCGCT
CTCCTGTTCCGACCCTGCCGCTTACCGGATACCTGTCCGCCTTTCTCCCTTCGGGAAGCGTGGCGCTTTC
TCATAGCTCACGCTGTAGGTATCTCAGTTCGGTGTAGGTCGTTCGCTCCAAGCTGGGCTGTGTGCACGAA
CCCCCCGTTCAGCCCGACCGCTGCGCCTTATCCGGTAACTATCGTCTTGAGTCCAACCCGGTAAGACACG
ACTTATCGCCACTGGCAGCAGCCACTGGTAACAGGATTAGCAGAGCGAGGTATGTAGGCGGTGCTACAGA
GTTCTTGAAGTGGTGGCCTAACTACGGCTACACTAGAAGAACAGTATTTGGTATCTGCGCTCTGCTGAAG
CCAGTTACCTTCGGAAAAAGAGTTGGTAGCTCTTGATCCGGCAAACAAACCACCGCTGGTAGCGGTGGTT
TTTTTGTTTGCAAGCAGCAGATTACGCGCAGAAAAAAAGGATCTCAAGAAGATCCTTTGATCTTTTCTAC
GGGGTCTGACGCTCAGTGGAACGAAAACTCACGTTAAGGGATTTTGGTCATGAGATTATCAAAAAGGATC
TTCACCTAGATCCTTTTAAATTAAAAATGAAGTTTTAAATCAATCTAAAGTATATATGAGTAAACTTGGT
CTGACAGTTACCAATGCTTAATCAGTGAGGCACCTATCTCAGCGATCTGTCTATTTCGTTCATCCATAGT
TGCCTGACTCCCCGTCGTGTAGATAACTACGATACGGGAGGGCTTACCATCTGGCCCCAGTGCTGCAATG
ATACCGCGAGACCCACGCTCACCGGCTCCAGATTTATCAGCAATAAACCAGCCAGCCGGAAGGGCCGAGC
GCAGAAGTGGTCCTGCAACTTTATCCGCCTCCATCCAGTCTATTAATTGTTGCCGGGAAGCTAGAGTAAG
TAGTTCGCCAGTTAATAGTTTGCGCAACGTTGTTGCCATTGCTACAGGCATCGTGGTGTCACGCTCGTCG
TTTGGTATGGCTTCATTCAGCTCCGGTTCCCAACGATCAAGGCGAGTTACATGATCCCCCATGTTGTGCA
AAAAAGCGGTTAGCTCCTTCGGTCCTCCGATCGTTGTCAGAAGTAAGTTGGCCGCAGTGTTATCACTCAT
GGTTATGGCAGCACTGCATAATTCTCTTACTGTCATGCCATCCGTAAGATGCTTTTCTGTGACTGGTGAG
TACTCAACCAAGTCATTCTGAGAATAGTGTATGCGGCGACCGAGTTGCTCTTGCCCGGCGTCAATACGGG
ATAATACCGCGCCACATAGCAGAACTTTAAAAGTGCTCATCATTGGAAAACGTTCTTCGGGGCGAAAACT
CTCAAGGATCTTACCGCTGTTGAGATCCAGTTCGATGTAACCCACTCGTGCACCCAACTGATCTTCAGCA
TCTTTTACTTTCACCAGCGTTTCTGGGTGAGCAAAAACAGGAAGGCAAAATGCCGCAAAAAAGGGAATAA
GGGCGACACGGAAATGTTGAATACTCATACTCTTCCTTTTTCAATATTATTGAAGCATTTATCAGGGTTA
TTGTCTCATGAGCGGATACATATTTGAATGTATTTAGAAAAATAAACAAATAGGGGTTCCGCGCACATTT
CCCCGAAAAGTGCCACCTGACGTC
